Addgene plasmid #98997: pMito-TrxRFP1
Purpose: mammalian expression of a biosensor to monitor thioredoxin redox dynamics, mitochondrially locaclized
Depositing lab: Huiwang Ai. Depositing organization: University of California, Riverside. Publication: Monitoring thioredoxin redox with a genetically encoded red fluorescent biosensor. Fan Y, Makar M, Wang MX, Ai HW. Nat Chem Biol. 2017 Jun 26. doi: 10.1038/nchembio.2417. PubMed 28671680.
Backbone
  Vector backbone: pcDNA3
  Vector type: Mammalian Expression
  Selectable markers: Neomycin (select with G418)
Growth in bacteria
  Bacterial resistance: Ampicillin, 100 μg/mL
  Growth temperature: 37°C
  Growth strain: DH5alpha
  Copy number: High Copy
Gene/Insert
  Gene/Insert name: TrxRFP1 and mitochondrial localization sequence (alt name: pMito-TrxRFP1)
  Species: Synthetic
  Insert size (bp): 1392
  Promoter: CMV
  Tag / fusion protein: Mitochondria localization sequence (N terminal on insert); His-tag (N terminal on insert)
  Cloning method: Restriction Enzyme; 5′ cloning site HindIII (not destroyed); 3′ cloning site XbaI (not destroyed)
  Sequencing primers: 5′ CMV-forward
Terms and licenses: Academic/Nonprofit Terms; Industry Terms: Not Available to Industry
How to cite: pMito-TrxRFP1 was a gift from Huiwang Ai (Addgene plasmid # 98997 ; http://n2t.net/addgene:98997 ; RRID:Addgene_98997)
