[The description below was written by a language model from this plasmid's Addgene catalogue record and pLannotate feature annotations shown in this document.]
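Description:
pMito-TrxRFP1 is a mammalian expression plasmid built on the pcDNA3 backbone (6,758 nt in the sequenced record) that encodes a mitochondrially targeted version of TrxRFP1, a genetically encoded red fluorescent biosensor for monitoring thioredoxin redox dynamics. It is propagated in E. coli as a high-copy plasmid through a ColE1/pUC-type origin with ampicillin selection (AmpR under its own bla promoter). An f1 origin is also present. For selecting transfected mammalian cells, an SV40 early promoter drives the neomycin phosphotransferase gene, followed by an SV40 polyadenylation signal, conferring G418 resistance.

The synthetic insert of about 1.4 kb was cloned between HindIII and XbaI, and is transcribed from the CMV immediate early enhancer/promoter and terminated by the bovine growth hormone poly(A) signal. T7 and SP6 promoters flank the insert, as is usual for pcDNA3. The open reading frame begins with a mitochondrial localization sequence, which the annotation matches to a fragment of yeast COX4. It is followed by a leader containing a His-tag, the T7 gene 10 leader and an Xpress epitope with an enterokinase site. Next comes human thioredoxin (TXN), joined through a linker region to a red fluorescent module that the annotation software matches to HyPerRed, most likely reflecting a related circularly permuted red fluorescent protein scaffold. A few short hits, such as the HIV-1 LTR, calmodulin-binding peptide and ble fragments, appear to be incidental similarity matches rather than functional parts. The design implies that the redox state of the thioredoxin moiety is reported by the fluorescence of the attached red protein. This allows thioredoxin redox changes to be imaged specifically within the mitochondria of live mammalian cells.
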