Features (pLannotate 1.2.2; 27 found; start..end, strand, type, name):
      1..380     +  enhancer       CMV enhancer: human cytomegalovirus immediate early enhancer
    381..584     +  promoter       CMV promoter: human cytomegalovirus (CMV) immediate early promoter
    580..613     +  LTR            5' LTR (truncated) (fragment): truncated 5' long terminal repeat (LTR) from HIV-1
    629..647     +  promoter       T7 promoter: promoter for bacteriophage T7 RNA polymerase
    670..744     +  CDS            COX4 (fragment): COX4_YEAST - Experimental evidence at protein level: Swiss-Prot protein existence level 1. Component of the cytochrome c oxidase, the last enzyme in the mitochondrial electron transport chain which drives oxidative phosphorylation. The respiratory chain contains 3 multisubunit complexes succinate dehydrogenase (complex II, CII), ubiquinol- cytochrome c oxidoreductase (cytochrome b-c1 complex, complex III, CIII) and cytochrome c oxidase (complex IV, CIV), that cooperate to transfer electrons derived from NADH and succinate to molecular oxygen, creating an electrochemical gradient over the inner
    763..783     +  CDS            capTEV™ (fragment): composite tag for in vivo biotinylation, TEV protease cleavage, and 6xHis tagging
    784..816     +  CDS            T7 tag (gene 10 leader): leader peptide from bacteriophage T7 gene 10 promotes efficient translation in E. coli
    820..843     +  CDS            Xpress™ tag: Xpress™ epitope tag, including an enterokinase recognition and cleavage site
    859..1173    +  CDS            TXN: THIO_HUMAN - Also known as TRDX, TRX, TRX1. Experimental evidence at protein level: Swiss-Prot protein existence level 1. ADF augments the expression of the interleukin-2 receptor TAC (IL2R/P55). From Homo sapiens (Human).
   1276..1296    +  CDS            calmodulin-binding peptide (fragment): calmodulin-binding peptide from avian smooth muscle myosin light chain kinase
   1302..2028    +  CDS            HyPerRed (fragment): red fluorescent genetically encoded indicator for H2O2 ()
   2077..2095    -  promoter       SP6 promoter: promoter for bacteriophage SP6 RNA polymerase
   2121..2345    +  polyA_signal   bGH poly(A) signal: bovine growth hormone polyadenylation signal
   2349..2370    +  promoter       SV40 promoter (fragment): SV40 enhancer and early promoter
   2391..2819    +  rep_origin     f1 ori (sequence partly withheld): f1 bacteriophage origin of replication; arrow indicates direction of (+) strand synthesis
   2833..3162    +  promoter       SV40 promoter: SV40 enhancer and early promoter
   3229..4020    +  CDS            neo: KKA2_KLEPN - Also known as kan, nptII. Experimental evidence at protein level: Swiss-Prot protein existence level 1. Resistance to kanamycin, neomycin, paromomycin, ribostamycin, butirosin and gentamicin B. From Klebsiella pneumoniae.
   4044..4202    +  CDS            ble (fragment): BLE_KLEPN - Experimental evidence at protein level: Swiss-Prot protein existence level 1. Binding protein with a strong affinity to the bleomycin family of antibiotics. Binds to CL990; an antimitotic-antibiotic compound. From Klebsiella pneumoniae.
   4197..4318    +  polyA_signal   SV40 poly(A) signal: SV40 polyadenylation signal
   4391..4407    -  protein_bind   lac operator: The lac repressor binds to the lac operator to inhibit transcription in E. coli. This inhibition can be relieved by adding lactose or isopropyl-β-D-thiogalactopyranoside (IPTG). lac repressor encoded by lacI
   4415..4445    -  promoter       lac promoter: promoter for the E. coli lac operon
   4460..4481    -  protein_bind   CAP binding site: CAP binding activates transcription in the presence of cAMP. E. coli catabolite activator protein
   4494..4586    -  CDS            lacI (fragment): lac repressor; lacI; The lac repressor binds to the lac operator to inhibit transcription in E. coli. This inhibition can be relieved by adding lactose or isopropyl-β-D-thiogalactopyranoside (IPTG).
   4769..5357    -  rep_origin     ori: high-copy-number ColE1/pMB1/pBR322/pUC origin of replication
   5528..6388    -  CDS            AmpR: β-lactamase; bla; confers resistance to ampicillin, carbenicillin, and related antibiotics
   6389..6493    -  promoter       AmpR promoter: bla
   6552..6604    -  misc_feature   bom (fragment): basis of mobility region from pBR322
>Addgene plasmid #98997 | pMito-TrxRFP1 | addgene full sequence | sequence record 189692 | Addgene NGS Result
GACATTGATTATTGACTAGTTATTAATAGTAATCAATTACGGGGTCATTAGTTCATAGCCCATATATGGA
GTTCCGCGTTACATAACTTACGGTAAATGGCCCGCCTGGCTGACCGCCCAACGACCCCCGCCCATTGACG
TCAATAATGACGTATGTTCCCATAGTAACGCCAATAGGGACTTTCCATTGACGTCAATGGGTGGAGTATT
TACGGTAAACTGCCCACTTGGCAGTACATCAAGTGTATCATATGCCAAGTACGCCCCCTATTGACGTCAA
TGACGGTAAATGGCCCGCCTGGCATTATGCCCAGTACATGACCTTATGGGACTTTCCTACTTGGCAGTAC
ATCTACGTATTAGTCATCGCTATTACCATGGTGATGCGGTTTTGGCAGTACATCAATGGGCGTGGATAGC
GGTTTGACTCACGGGGATTTCCAAGTCTCCACCCCATTGACGTCAATGGGAGTTTGTTTTGGCACCAAAA
TCAACGGGACTTTCCAAAATGTCGTAACAACTCCGCCCCATTGACGCAAATGGGCGGTAGGCGTGTACGG
TGGGAGGTCTATATAAGCAGAGCTCTCTGGCTAACTAGAGAACCCACTGCTTACTGGCTTATCGAAATTA
ATACGACTCACTATAGGGAGACCCAAGCTTGCCGCCACCATGCTATCACTGCGACAGTCAATACGATTCT
TCAAGCCAGCAACGCGCACCCTGTGCTCATCGCGATACCTACTCGGATCCGGGGGTTCTCATCATCATCA
TCATCATCATGGTATGGCTAGCATGACTGGTGGACAGCAAATGGGTCGGGATCTGTACGACGATGACGAT
AAGGATCCGAGCTCGAGCATGGTTAAACAGATCGAATCTAAAACCGCGTTCCAGGAAGCGCTGGACGCGG
CGGGTGACAAACTGGTTGTTGTTGACTTCTCTGCGACCTGGTGCGGTCCGTGCAAAATGATCAAACCGTT
CTTCCACTCTCTGTCTGAAAAATACTCTAACGTTATCTTCCTGGAAGTTGACGTTGACGACTCCCAGGAC
GTTGCGTCTGAATCCGAAGTTAAATCCATGCCGACCTTCCAGTTCTTCAAAAAAGGTCAGAAAGTTGGTG
AATTCTCTGGTGCGAACAAAGAAAAACTGGAAGCGACCATCAACGAACTGGTTGGTGGATCCGGTGGCGG
CGGTAGTGGCGGTGGAGGGAGCGGAGGGGGGGGAAGCGGGGGAGGTGGAAGTGGCGGGGGAGGTAGTGGG
GGCGAGCTTAGTTGCGCTATAAGTCGGCTGAGCTCACCCGTGGTTTCCGAGCGGATGTACCCCGAGGACG
GCGCCCTGAAGAGCGAGATCAAGAAGGGGCTGAGGCTGAAGGACGGCGGCCACTACGCCGCCGAGGTCAA
GACCACCTACAAGGCCAAGAAGCCCGTGCAGCTGCCCGGCGCCTACATCGTCGACATCAAGTTGGACATC
GTGTCCCACAACGAGGACTACACCATCGTGGAACAGTACGAACGCGCCGAGGGCCGCCACTCCACCGGCG
GCATGGACGAGCTGTACAAGGGAGGTACAGGCGGGAGTCTGGTGAGCAAGGGCGAGGAGGATAACATGGC
CATCATCAAGGAGTTCATGCGCTTCAAGGTGCACATGGAGGGCTCCGTGAACGGCCACGAGTTCGAGATC
GAGGGCGAGGGCGAGGGCCGCCCCTACGAGGCCTTTCAGACCGCTAAGCTGAAGGTGACCAAGGGTGGCC
CCCTGCCCTTCGCCTGGGACATCCTGTCCCCTCAGTTCATGTACGGCTCCAAGGCCTACATTAAGCACCC
AGCCGACATCCCCGACTACTTCAAGCTGTCCTTCCCCGAGGGCTTCAGGTGGGAGCGCGTGATGAACTTC
GAGGACGGCGGCATTATTCACGTTAACCAGGACTCCTCCCTGCAGGACGGCGTATTCATCTACAAGGTGA
AGCTGCGCGGCACCAACTTCCCCCCCGACGGCCCCGTAATGCAGAAGAAGACCATGGGCTGGGAGGCTAC
GCGTGACCAAAGGTGCTCCAGTCAGGCTTAATCTAGAGGGCCCTATTCTATAGTGTCACCTAAATGCTAG
AGCTCGCTGATCAGCCTCGACTGTGCCTTCTAGTTGCCAGCCATCTGTTGTTTGCCCCTCCCCCGTGCCT
TCCTTGACCCTGGAAGGTGCCACTCCCACTGTCCTTTCCTAATAAAATGAGGAAATTGCATCGCATTGTC
TGAGTAGGTGTCATTCTATTCTGGGGGGTGGGGTGGGGCAGGACAGCAAGGGGGAGGATTGGGAAGACAA
TAGCAGGCATGCTGGGGATGCGGTGGGCTCTATGGCTTCTGAGGCGGAAAGAACCAGCTGGGGCTCTAGG
GGGTATCCCC
[124 nt withheld, positions 2391-2514]
C
[91 nt withheld, positions 2516-2606]
A
[49 nt withheld, positions 2608-2656]
CCTTTGACGTTGGAGTCCACGTTCTTT
[37 nt withheld, positions 2684-2720]
ACCCTATCTCGGTCTATTCTTTTGATTTATAAGGGATTTTGCCGATTTCGGCCTATTGGTTAAAAAATGA
GCTGATTTAACAAAAATTTAACGCGAATTAATTCTGTGGAATGTGTGTCAGTTAGGGTGTGGAAAGTCCC
CAGGCTCCCCAGCAGGCAGAAGTATGCAAAGCATGCATCTCAATTAGTCAGCAACCAGGTGTGGAAAGTC
CCCAGGCTCCCCAGCAGGCAGAAGTATGCAAAGCATGCATCTCAATTAGTCAGCAACCATAGTCCCGCCC
CTAACTCCGCCCATCCCGCCCCTAACTCCGCCCAGTTCCGCCCATTCTCCGCCCCATGGCTGACTAATTT
TTTTTATTTATGCAGAGGCCGAGGCCGCCTCTGCCTCTGAGCTATTCCAGAAGTAGTGAGGAGGCTTTTT
TGGAGGCCTAGGCTTTTGCAAAAAGCTCCCGGGAGCTTGTATATCCATTTTCGGATCTGATCAAGAGACA
GGATGAGGATCGTTTCGCATGATTGAACAAGATGGATTGCACGCAGGTTCTCCGGCCGCTTGGGTGGAGA
GGCTATTCGGCTATGACTGGGCACAACAGACAATCGGCTGCTCTGATGCCGCCGTGTTCCGGCTGTCAGC
GCAGGGGCGCCCGGTTCTTTTTGTCAAGACCGACCTGTCCGGTGCCCTGAATGAACTGCAGGACGAGGCA
GCGCGGCTATCGTGGCTGGCCACGACGGGCGTTCCTTGCGCAGCTGTGCTCGACGTTGTCACTGAAGCGG
GAAGGGACTGGCTGCTATTGGGCGAAGTGCCGGGGCAGGATCTCCTGTCATCTCACCTTGCTCCTGCCGA
GAAAGTATCCATCATGGCTGATGCAATGCGGCGGCTGCATACGCTTGATCCGGCTACCTGCCCATTCGAC
CACCAAGCGAAACATCGCATCGAGCGAGCACGTACTCGGATGGAAGCCGGTCTTGTCGATCAGGATGATC
TGGACGAAGAGCATCAGGGGCTCGCGCCAGCCGAACTGTTCGCCAGGCTCAAGGCGCGCATGCCCGACGG
CGAGGATCTCGTCGTGACCCATGGCGATGCCTGCTTGCCGAATATCATGGTGGAAAATGGCCGCTTTTCT
GGATTCATCGACTGTGGCCGGCTGGGTGTGGCGGACCGCTATCAGGACATAGCGTTGGCTACCCGTGATA
TTGCTGAAGAGCTTGGCGGCGAATGGGCTGACCGCTTCCTCGTGCTTTACGGTATCGCCGCTCCCGATTC
GCAGCGCATCGCCTTCTATCGCCTTCTTGACGAGTTCTTCTGAGCGGGACTCTGGGGTTCGAAATGACCG
ACCAAGCGACGCCCAACCTGCCATCACGAGATTTCGATTCCACCGCCGCCTTCTATGAAAGGTTGGGCTT
CGGAATCGTTTTCCGGGACGCCGGCTGGATGATCCTCCAGCGCGGGGATCTCATGCTGGAGTTCTTCGCC
CACCCCAACTTGTTTATTGCAGCTTATAATGGTTACAAATAAAGCAATAGCATCACAAATTTCACAAATA
AAGCATTTTTTTCACTGCATTCTAGTTGTGGTTTGTCCAAACTCATCAATGTATCTTATCATGTCTGTAT
ACCGTCGACCTCTAGCTAGAGCTTGGCGTAATCATGGTCATAGCTGTTTCCTGTGTGAAATTGTTATCCG
CTCACAATTCCACACAACATACGAGCCGGAAGCATAAAGTGTAAAGCCTGGGGTGCCTAATGAGTGAGCT
AACTCACATTAATTGCGTTGCGCTCACTGCCCGCTTTCCAGTCGGGAAACCTGTCGTGCCAGCTGCATTA
ATGAATCGGCCAACGCGCGGGGAGAGGCGGTTTGCGTATTGGGCGCTCTTCCGCTTCCTCGCTCACTGAC
TCGCTGCGCTCGGTCGTTCGGCTGCGGCGAGCGGTATCAGCTCACTCAAAGGCGGTAATACGGTTATCCA
CAGAATCAGGGGATAACGCAGGAAAGAACATGTGAGCAAAAGGCCAGCAAAAGGCCAGGAACCGTAAAAA
GGCCGCGTTGCTGGCGTTTTTCCATAGGCTCCGCCCCCCTGACGAGCATCACAAAAATCGACGCTCAAGT
CAGAGGTGGCGAAACCCGACAGGACTATAAAGATACCAGGCGTTTCCCCCTGGAAGCTCCCTCGTGCGCT
CTCCTGTTCCGACCCTGCCGCTTACCGGATACCTGTCCGCCTTTCTCCCTTCGGGAAGCGTGGCGCTTTC
TCATAGCTCACGCTGTAGGTATCTCAGTTCGGTGTAGGTCGTTCGCTCCAAGCTGGGCTGTGTGCACGAA
CCCCCCGTTCAGCCCGACCGCTGCGCCTTATCCGGTAACTATCGTCTTGAGTCCAACCCGGTAAGACACG
ACTTATCGCCACTGGCAGCAGCCACTGGTAACAGGATTAGCAGAGCGAGGTATGTAGGCGGTGCTACAGA
GTTCTTGAAGTGGTGGCCTAACTACGGCTACACTAGAAGAACAGTATTTGGTATCTGCGCTCTGCTGAAG
CCAGTTACCTTCGGAAAAAGAGTTGGTAGCTCTTGATCCGGCAAACAAACCACCGCTGGTAGCGGTGGTT
TTTTTGTTTGCAAGCAGCAGATTACGCGCAGAAAAAAAGGATCTCAAGAAGATCCTTTGATCTTTTCTAC
GGGGTCTGACGCTCAGTGGAACGAAAACTCACGTTAAGGGATTTTGGTCATGAGATTATCAAAAAGGATC
TTCACCTAGATCCTTTTAAATTAAAAATGAAGTTTTAAATCAATCTAAAGTATATATGAGTAAACTTGGT
CTGACAGTTACCAATGCTTAATCAGTGAGGCACCTATCTCAGCGATCTGTCTATTTCGTTCATCCATAGT
TGCCTGACTCCCCGTCGTGTAGATAACTACGATACGGGAGGGCTTACCATCTGGCCCCAGTGCTGCAATG
ATACCGCGAGACCCACGCTCACCGGCTCCAGATTTATCAGCAATAAACCAGCCAGCCGGAAGGGCCGAGC
GCAGAAGTGGTCCTGCAACTTTATCCGCCTCCATCCAGTCTATTAATTGTTGCCGGGAAGCTAGAGTAAG
TAGTTCGCCAGTTAATAGTTTGCGCAACGTTGTTGCCATTGCTACAGGCATCGTGGTGTCACGCTCGTCG
TTTGGTATGGCTTCATTCAGCTCCGGTTCCCAACGATCAAGGCGAGTTACATGATCCCCCATGTTGTGCA
AAAAAGCGGTTAGCTCCTTCGGTCCTCCGATCGTTGTCAGAAGTAAGTTGGCCGCAGTGTTATCACTCAT
GGTTATGGCAGCACTGCATAATTCTCTTACTGTCATGCCATCCGTAAGATGCTTTTCTGTGACTGGTGAG
TACTCAACCAAGTCATTCTGAGAATAGTGTATGCGGCGACCGAGTTGCTCTTGCCCGGCGTCAATACGGG
ATAATACCGCGCCACATAGCAGAACTTTAAAAGTGCTCATCATTGGAAAACGTTCTTCGGGGCGAAAACT
CTCAAGGATCTTACCGCTGTTGAGATCCAGTTCGATGTAACCCACTCGTGCACCCAACTGATCTTCAGCA
TCTTTTACTTTCACCAGCGTTTCTGGGTGAGCAAAAACAGGAAGGCAAAATGCCGCAAAAAAGGGAATAA
GGGCGACACGGAAATGTTGAATACTCATACTCTTCCTTTTTCAATATTATTGAAGCATTTATCAGGGTTA
TTGTCTCATGAGCGGATACATATTTGAATGTATTTAGAAAAATAAACAAATAGGGGTTCCGCGCACATTT
CCCCGAAAAGTGCCACCTGACGTCGACGGATCGGGAGATCTCCCGATCCCCTATGGTGCACTCTCAGTAC
AATCTGCTCTGATGCCGCATAGTTAAGCCAGTATCTGCTCCCTGCTTGTGTGTTGGAGGTCGCTGAGTAG
TGCGCGAGCAAAATTTAAGCTACAACAAGGCAAGGCTTGACCGACAATTGCATGAAGAATCTGCTTAGGG
TTAGGCGTTTTGCGCTGCTTCGCGATGTACGGGCCAGATATACGCGTT
