>Addgene plasmid #98997 | pMito-TrxRFP1 | depositor partial sequence | sequence record 181306 | CMV-Forward
ATGCTATCACTGCGACAGTCAATACGATTCTTCAAGCCAGCAACGCGCACCCTGTGCTCATCGCGATACC
TACTCGGATCCGGGGGTTCTCATCATCATCATCATCATCATGGTATGGCTAGCATGACTGGTGGACAGCA
AATGGGTCGGGATCTGTACGACGATGACGATAAGGATCCGAGCTCGAGCATGGTTAAACAGATCGAATCT
AAAACCGCGTTCCAGGAAGCGCTGGACGCGGCGGGTGACAAACTGGTTGTTGTTGACTTCTCTGCGACCT
GGTGCGGTCCGTGCAAAATGATCAAACCGTTCTTCCACTCTCTGTCTGAAAAATACTCTAACGTTATCTT
CCTGGAAGTTGACGTTGACGACTCCCAGGACGTTGCGTCTGAATCCGAAGTTAAATCCATGCCGACCTTC
CAGTTCTTCAAAAAAGGTCAGAAAGTTGGTGAATTCTCTGGTGCGAACAAAGAAAAACTGGAAGCGACCA
TCAACGAACTGGTTGGTGGATCCGGTGGCGGCGGTAGTGGCGGTGGAGGGAGCGGAGGGGGGGGAAGCGG
GGGAGGTGGAAGTGGCGGGGGAGGTAGTGGGGGCGAGCTTAGTTGCGCTATAAGTCGGCTGAGCTCACCC
GTGGTTTCCGAGCGGATGTACCCCGAGGACGGCGCCCTGAAGAGCGAGATCAAGAAGGGGCTGAGGCTGA
AGGACGGCGGCCACTACGCCGCCGAGGTCAAGACCACCTACAAGGCCAAGAAGCCCGTGCAGCTGCCCGG
CGCCTACATCGTCGACATCAAGTTGGACATCGTGTCCCACAACGAGGACTACACCATCGTGGAACAGTAC
GAACGCGCCGAGGGCCGCCACTCCACCGGCGGCATGGACGAGCTGTACAAGGGAGGTACAGGCGGGAGTC
TGGTGAGCAAGGGCGAGGAGGATAACATGGCCATCATCAAGGAGTTCATGCGCTTCAAGGTGCACATGGA
GGGCTCCGTGAACGGCCACGAGTTCGAGATCGAGGGCGAGGGCGAGGGCCGCCCCTACGAGGCCTTTCAG
ACCGCTAAGCTGAAGGTGACCAAGGGTGGCCCCCTGCCCTTCGCCTGGGACATCCTGTCCCCTCAGTTCA
TGTACGGCTCCAAGGCCTACATTAAGCACCCAGCCGACATCCCCGACTACTTCAAGCTGTCCTTCCCCGA
GGGCTTCAGGTGGGAGCGCGTGATGAACTTCGAGGACGGCGGCATTATTCACGTTAACCAGGACTCCTCC
CTGCAGGACGGCGTATTCATCTACAAGGTGAAGCTGCGCGGCACCAACTTCCCCCCCGACGGCCCCGTAA
TGCAGAAGAAGACCATGGGCTGGGAGGCTACGCGTGACCAAAGGTGCTCCAGTCAGGCTTAA
